>Addgene plasmid #28221 | pCDNA3.1-Nanog | addgene full sequence | sequence record 194433 | Addgene Partial NGS Result
GACGGATCGGGAGATCTCCCGATCCCCTATGGTGCACTCTCAGTACAATCTGCTCTGATGCCGCATAGTT
AAGCCAGTATCTGCTCCCTGCTTGTGTGTTGGAGGTCGCTGAGTAGTGCGCGAGCAAAATTTAAGCTACA
ACAAGGCAAGGCTTGACCGACAATTGCATGAAGAATCTGCTTAGGGTTAGGCGTTTTGCGCTGCTTCGCG
ATGTACGGGCCAGATATACGCGTTGACATTGATTATTGACTAGTTATTAATAGTAATCAATTACGGGGTC
ATTAGTTCATAGCCCATATATGGAGTTCCGCGTTACATAACTTACGGTAAATGGCCCGCCTGGCTGACCG
CCCAACGACCCCCGCCCATTGACGTCAATAATGACGTATGTTCCCATAGTAACGCCAATAGGGACTTTCC
ATTGACGTCAATGGGTGGAGTATTTACGGTAAACTGCCCACTTGGCAGTACATCAAGTGTATCATATGCC
AAGTACGCCCCCTATTGACGTCAATGACGGTAAATGGCCCGCCTGGCATTATGCCCAGTACATGACCTTA
TGGGACTTTCCTACTTGGCAGTACATCTACGTATTAGTCATCGCTATTACCATGGTGATGCGGTTTTGGC
AGTACATCAATGGGCGTGGATAGCGGTTTGACTCACGGGGATTTCCAAGTCTCCACCCCATTGACGTCAA
TGGGAGTTTGTTTTGGCACCAAAATCAACGGGACTTTCCAAAATGTCGTAACAACTCCGCCCCATTGACG
CAAATGGGCGGTAGGCGTGTACGGTGGGAGGTCTATATAAGCAGAGCTCTCTGGCTAACTAGAGAACCCA
CTGCTTACTGGCTTATCGAAATTAATACGACTCACTATAGGGAGACCCAAGCTGGCTAGCGTTTAAACGG
GCCCTCTAGTAACGGCCGCCAGTGTGCTGGAATTCGCCCTTGTGGATCCATGAGTGTGGATCCAGCTTGT
CCCCAAAGCTTGCCTTGCTTTGAAGCATCCGACTGTAAAGAATCTTCACCTATGCCTGTGATTTGTGGGC
CTGAAGAAAACTATCCATCCTTGCAAATGTCTTCTGCTGAGATGCCTCACACGGAGACTGTCTCTCCTCT
TCCCTCCTCCATGGATCTGCTTATTCAGGACAGCCCTGATTCTTCCACCAGTCCCAAAGGCAAACAACCC
ACTTCTGCAGAGAATAGTGTCGCAAAAAAGGAAGACAAGGTCCCAGTCAAGAAACAGAAGACCAGAACTG
TGTTCTCTTCCACCCAGCTGTGTGTACTCAATGATAGATTTCAGAGACAGAAATACCTCAGCCTCCAGCA
GATGCAAGAACTCTCCAACATCCTGAACCTCAGCTACAAACAGGTGAAGACCTGGTTCCAGAACCAGAGA
ATGAAATCTAAGAGGTGGCAGAAAAACAACTGGCCGAAGAATAGCAATGGTGTGACGCAGAAGGCCTCAG
CACCTACCTACCCCAGCCTCTACTCTTCCTACCACCAGGGATGCCTGGTGAACCCGACTGGGAACCTTCC
AATGTGGAGCAACCAGACCTGGAACAATTCAACCTGGAGCAACCAGACCCAGAACATCCAGTCCTGGAGC
AACCACTCCTGGAACACTCAGACCTGGTGCACCCAATCCTGGAACAATCAGGCCTGGAACAGTCCCTTCT
ATAACTGTGGAGAGGAATCTCTGCAGTCCTGCATGCAGTTCCAGCCAAATTCTCCTGCCAGTGACTTGGA
GGCTGCTTTGGAAGCTGCTGGGGAAGGCCTTAATGTAATACAGCAGACCACTAGGTATTTTAGTACTCCA
CAAACCATGGATTTATTCCTAAACTACTCCATGAACATGCAACCTGAAGACGTGTGAGGATCCGTAAGGG
CGAATTCTGCAGATATCCATCACACTGGCGGCCGCTCGAGCGGCCGCCACTGTGCTGGATATCTGCAGAA
TTCCACCACACTGGACTAGTGGATCCGAGCTCGGTACCAAGCTTAAGTTTAAACCGCTGATCAGCCTCGA
CTGTGCCTTCTAGTTGCCAGCCATCTGTTGTTTGCCCCTCCCCCGTGCCTTCCTTGACCCTGGAAGGTGC
CACTCCCACTGTCCTTTCCTAATAAAATGAGGAAATTGCATCGCATTGTCTGAGTAGGTGTCATTCCACA
CTGGACTAGTGGATCCGAGCTCGGTACCAAGCTTAAGTTTAAACCGCTGATCAGCCTCGACTGTGCCTTC
TAGTTGCCAGCCATCTGTTGTTTGCCCCTCCCCCGTGCCTTCCTTGACCCTGGAAGGTGCCACTCCCACT
GTCCTTTCCTAATAAAATGAGGAAATTGCATCGCATTGTCTGAGTAGGTGTCATTCTATTCTGGGGGGTG
GGGTGGGGCAGGACAGCAAGGGGGAGGATTGGGAAGACAATAGCAGGCATGCTGGGGATGCGGTGGGCTC
TATGGCTTCTGAGGCGGAAAGAACCAGCTGGGGCTCTAGGGGGTATCCCC
[124 nt withheld, positions 2501-2624]
C
[91 nt withheld, positions 2626-2716]
A
[49 nt withheld, positions 2718-2766]
CCTTTGACGTTGGAGTCCACGTTCTTT
[37 nt withheld, positions 2794-2830]
ACCCTATCTCGGTCTATTCTTTTGATTTATAAGGGATTTTGCCGATTTCGGCCTATTGGTTAAAAAATGA
GCTGATTTAACAAAAATTTAACGCGAATTAATTCTGTGGAATGTGTGTCAGTTAGGGTGTGGAAAGTCCC
CAGGCTCCCCAGCAGGCAGAAGTATGCAAAGCATGCATCTCAATTAGTCAGCAACCAGGTGTGGAAAGTC
CCCAGGCTCCCCAGCAGGCAGAAGTATGCAAAGCATGCATCTCAATTAGTCAGCAACCATAGTCCCGCCC
CTAACTCCGCCCATCCCGCCCCTAACTCCGCCCAGTTCCGCCCATTCTCCGCCCCATGGCTGACTAATTT
TTTTTATTTATGCAGAGGCCGAGGCCGCCTCTGCCTCTGAGCTATTCCAGAAGTAGTGAGGAGGCTTTTT
TGGAGGCCTAGGCTTTTGCAAAAAGCTCCCGGGAGCTTGTATATCCATTTTCGGATCTGATCAGCACGTG
ATGAAAAAGCCTGAACTCACCGCGACGTCTGTCGAGAAGTTTCTGATCGAAAAGTTCGACAGCGTCTCCG
ACCTGATGCAGCTCTCGGAGGGCGAAGAATCTCGTGCTTTCAGCTTCGATGTAGGAGGGCGTGGATATGT
CCTGCGGGTAAATAGCTGCGCCGATGGTTTCTACAAAGATCGTTATGTTTATCGGCACTTTGCATCGGCC
GCGCTCCCGATTCCGGAAGTGCTTGACATTGGGGAATTCAGCGAGAGCCTGACCTATTGCATCTCCCGCC
GTGCACAGGGTGTCACGTTGCAAGACCTGCCTGAAACCGAACTGCCCGCTGTTCTGCAGCCGGTCGCGGA
GGCCATGGATGCGATCGCTGCGGCCGATCTTAGCCAGACGAGCGGGTTCGGCCCATTCGGACCGCAAGGA
ATCGGTCAATACACTACATGGCGTGATTTCATATGCGCGATTGCTGATCCCCATGTGTATCACTGGCAAA
CTGTGATGGACGACACCGTCAGTGCGTCCGTCGCGCAGGCTCTCGATGAGCTGATGCTTTGGGCCGAGGA
CTGCCCCGAAGTCCGGCACCTCGTGCACGCGGATTTCGGCTCCAACAATGTCCTGACGGACAATGGCCGC
ATAACAGCGGTCATTGACTGGAGCGAGGCGATGTTCGGGGATTCCCAATACGAGGTCGCCAACATCTTCT
TCTGGAGGCCGTGGTTGGCTTGTATGGAGCAGCAGACGCGCTACTTCGAGCGGAGGCATCCGGAGCTTGC
AGGATCGCCGCGGCTCCGGGCGTATATGCTCCGCATTGGTCTTGACCAACTCTATCAGAGCTTGGTTGAC
GGCAATTTCGATGATGCAGCTTGGGCGCAGGGTCGATGCGACGCAATCGTCCGATCCGGAGCCGGGACTG
TCGGGCGTACACAAATCGCCCGCAGAAGCGCGGCCGTCTGGACCGATGGCTGTGTAGAAGTACTCGCCGA
TAGTGGAAACCGACGCCCCAGCACTCGTCCGAGGGCAAAGGAATAGCACGTGCTACGAGATTTCGATTCC
ACCGCCGCCTTCTATGAAAGGTTGGGCTTCGGAATCGTTTTCCGGGACGCCGGCTGGATGATCCTCCAGC
GCGGGGATCTCATGCTGGAGTTCTTCGCCCACCCCAACTTGTTTATTGCAGCTTATAATGGTTACAAATA
AAGCAATAGCATCACAAATTTCACAAATAAAGCATTTTTTTCACTGCATTCTAGTTGTGGTTTGTCCAAA
CTCATCAATGTATCTTATCATGTCTGTATACCGTCGACCTCTAGCTAGAGCTTGGCGTAATCATGGTCAT
AGCTGTTTCCTGTGTGAAATTGTTATCCGCTCACAATTCCACACAACATACGAGCCGGAAGCATAAAGTG
TAAAGCCTGGGGTGCCTAATGAGTGAGCTAACTCACATTAATTGCGTTGCGCTCACTGCCCGCTTTCCAG
TCGGGAAACCTGTCGTGCCAGCTGCATTAATGAATCGGCCAACGCGCGGGGAGAGGCGGTTTGCGTATTG
GGCGCTCTTCCGCTTCCTCGCTCACTGACTCGCTGCGCTCGGTCGTTCGGCTGCGGCGAGCGGTATCAGC
TCACTCAAAGGCGGTAATACGGTTATCCACAGAATCAGGGGATAACGCAGGAAAGAACATGTGAGCAAAA
GGCCAGCAAAAGGCCAGGAACCGTAAAAAGGCCGCGTTGCTGGCGTTTTTCCATAGGCTCCGCCCCCCTG
ACGAGCATCACAAAAATCGACGCTCAAGTCAGAGGTGGCGAAACCCGACAGGACTATAAAGATACCAGGC
GTTTCCCCCTGGAAGCTCCCTCGTGCGCTCTCCTGTTCCGACCCTGCCGCTTACCGGATACCTGTCCGCC
TTTCTCCCTTCGGGAAGCGTGGCGCTTTCTCATAGCTCACGCTGTAGGTATCTCAGTTCGGTGTAGGTCG
TTCGCTCCAAGCTGGGCTGTGTGCACGAACCCCCCGTTCAGCCCGACCGCTGCGCCTTATCCGGTAACTA
TCGTCTTGAGTCCAACCCGGTAAGACACGACTTATCGCCACTGGCAGCAGCCACTGGTAACAGGATTAGC
AGAGCGAGGTATGTAGGCGGTGCTACAGAGTTCTTGAAGTGGTGGCCTAACTACGGCTACACTAGAAGAA
CAGTATTTGGTATCTGCGCTCTGCTGAAGCCAGTTACCTTCGGAAAAAGAGTTGGTAGCTCTTGATCCGG
CAAACAAACCACCGCTGGTAGCGGTGGTTTTTTTGTTTGCAAGCAGCAGATTACGCGCAGAAAAAAAGGA
TCTCAAGAAGATCCTTTGATCTTTTCTACGGGGTCTGACGCTCAGTGGAACGAAAACTCACGTTAAGGGA
TTTTGGTCATGAGATTATCAAAAAGGATCTTCACCTAGATCCTTTTAAATTAAAAATGAAGTTTTAAATC
AATCTAAAGTATATATGAGTAAACTTGGTCTGACAGTTACCAATGCTTAATCAGTGAGGCACCTATCTCA
GCGATCTGTCTATTTCGTTCATCCATAGTTGCCTGACTCCCCGTCGTGTAGATAACTACGATACGGGAGG
GCTTACCATCTGGCCCCAGTGCTGCAATGATACCGCGAGACCCACGCTCACCGGCTCCAGATTTATCAGC
AATAAACCAGCCAGCCGGAAGGGCCGAGCGCAGAAGTGGTCCTGCAACTTTATCCGCCTCCATCCAGTCT
ATTAATTGTTGCCGGGAAGCTAGAGTAAGTAGTTCGCCAGTTAATAGTTTGCGCAACGTTGTTGCCATTG
CTACAGGCATCGTGGTGTCACGCTCGTCGTTTGGTATGGCTTCATTCAGCTCCGGTTCCCAACGATCAAG
GCGAGTTACATGATCCCCCATGTTGTGCAAAAAAGCGGTTAGCTCCTTCGGTCCTCCGATCGTTGTCAGA
AGTAAGTTGGCCGCAGTGTTATCACTCATGGTTATGGCAGCACTGCATAATTCTCTTACTGTCATGCCAT
CCGTAAGATGCTTTTCTGTGACTGGTGAGTACTCAACCAAGTCATTCTGAGAATAGTGTATGCGGCGACC
GAGTTGCTCTTGCCCGGCGTCAATACGGGATAATACCGCGCCACATAGCAGAACTTTAAAAGTGCTCATC
ATTGGAAAACGTTCTTCGGGGCGAAAACTCTCAAGGATCTTACCGCTGTTGAGATCCAGTTCGATGTAAC
CCACTCGTGCACCCAACTGATCTTCAGCATCTTTTACTTTCACCAGCGTTTCTGGGTGAGCAAAAACAGG
AAGGCAAAATGCCGCAAAAAAGGGAATAAGGGCGACACGGAAATGTTGAATACTCATACTCTTCCTTTTT
CAATATTATTGAAGCATTTATCAGGGTTATTGTCTCATGAGCGGATACATATTTGAATGTATTTAGAAAA
ATAAACAAATAGGGGTTCCGCGCACATTTCCCCGAAAAGTGCCACCTGACGTC
Features (pLannotate 1.2.2; 21 found; start..end, strand, type, name):
     28..80      -  misc_feature   bom (fragment): basis of mobility region from pBR322
    235..614     +  enhancer       CMV enhancer: human cytomegalovirus immediate early enhancer
    615..818     +  promoter       CMV promoter: human cytomegalovirus (CMV) immediate early promoter
    814..847     +  LTR            5' LTR (truncated) (fragment): truncated 5' long terminal repeat (LTR) from HIV-1
    863..881     +  promoter       T7 promoter: promoter for bacteriophage T7 RNA polymerase
    960..1874    +  CDS            NANOG: NANOG_HUMAN - Experimental evidence at protein level: Swiss-Prot protein existence level 1. Transcription regulator involved in inner cell mass and embryonic stem (ES) cells proliferation and self-renewal. Imposes pluripotency on ES cells and prevents their differentiation towards extraembryonic endoderm and trophectoderm lineages. Blocks bone morphogenetic protein-induced mesoderm differentiation of ES cells by physically interacting with SMAD1 and interfering with the recruitment of coactivators to the active SMAD transcriptional complexes. Acts as a transcriptional activator or repressor. B
   2031..2142    +  polyA_signal   bGH poly(A) signal: bovine growth hormone polyadenylation signal
   2231..2455    +  polyA_signal   bGH poly(A) signal: bovine growth hormone polyadenylation signal
   2459..2480    +  promoter       SV40 promoter (fragment): SV40 enhancer and early promoter
   2501..2929    +  rep_origin     f1 ori (sequence partly withheld): f1 bacteriophage origin of replication; arrow indicates direction of (+) strand synthesis
   2943..3272    +  promoter       SV40 promoter: SV40 enhancer and early promoter
   3321..4346    +  CDS            HygR: aminoglycoside phosphotransferase from E. coli; aph(4)-Ia; confers resistance to hygromycin
   4356..4481    +  CDS            ble (fragment): BLE_KLEPN - Experimental evidence at protein level: Swiss-Prot protein existence level 1. Binding protein with a strong affinity to the bleomycin family of antibiotics. Binds to CL990; an antimitotic-antibiotic compound. From Klebsiella pneumoniae.
   4476..4597    +  polyA_signal   SV40 poly(A) signal: SV40 polyadenylation signal
   4670..4686    -  protein_bind   lac operator: The lac repressor binds to the lac operator to inhibit transcription in E. coli. This inhibition can be relieved by adding lactose or isopropyl-β-D-thiogalactopyranoside (IPTG). lac repressor encoded by lacI
   4694..4724    -  promoter       lac promoter: promoter for the E. coli lac operon
   4739..4760    -  protein_bind   CAP binding site: CAP binding activates transcription in the presence of cAMP. E. coli catabolite activator protein
   4773..4865    -  CDS            lacI (fragment): lac repressor; lacI; The lac repressor binds to the lac operator to inhibit transcription in E. coli. This inhibition can be relieved by adding lactose or isopropyl-β-D-thiogalactopyranoside (IPTG).
   5048..5636    -  rep_origin     ori: high-copy-number ColE1/pMB1/pBR322/pUC origin of replication
   5807..6667    -  CDS            AmpR: β-lactamase; bla; confers resistance to ampicillin, carbenicillin, and related antibiotics
   6668..6772    -  promoter       AmpR promoter: bla
