[The description below was written by a language model from this plasmid's Addgene catalogue record and pLannotate feature annotations shown in this document.]
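Description:
pCDNA3.1-Nanog is a mammalian expression plasmid built on the Invitrogen pcDNA3.1 backbone, carrying the human NANOG coding sequence (about 0.9 kb) under the human cytomegalovirus immediate-early enhancer and promoter. NANOG is a transcription regulator that supports self-renewal and pluripotency in embryonic stem cells. A T7 promoter lies between the CMV promoter and the insert, which would allow in vitro transcription of the same open reading frame. Transcripts are terminated by bovine growth hormone polyadenylation signal sequence; the annotation shows two bGH poly(A) hits downstream of the insert, the first shorter than the second, suggesting a partial duplication introduced during cloning. No epitope tag or reporter is annotated, and the restriction sites used for cloning are not recorded.

For propagation in E. coli the plasmid has a high-copy ColE1/pUC-type origin and a β-lactamase gene with its own promoter conferring ampicillin resistance, plus an f1 origin for single-stranded DNA production. Selection in mammalian cells is provided by a hygromycin resistance gene driven by the SV40 early enhancer/promoter and followed by an SV40 poly(A) signal. Small fragments called as HIV-1 LTR, ble, lacI and bom, along with the lac promoter/operator region, are most likely backbone remnants or short similarity matches rather than functional parts. The feature table derives from a sequence labelled as a partial NGS result of roughly 6.8 kb, somewhat larger than the sum of the listed backbone and insert sizes.

The associated publication concerns derivation of human induced pluripotent stem cells from blood cells with non-integrating plasmids, so this construct is suited to transient or hygromycin-selected NANOG overexpression in reprogramming and pluripotency studies.
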