Addgene plasmid #28221: pCDNA3.1-Nanog
Depositing lab: Linzhao Cheng. Depositing organization: Johns Hopkins University and School of Medicine. Publication: Efficient human iPS cell derivation by a non-integrating plasmid from blood cells with unique epigenetic and gene expression signatures. Chou BK, Mali P, Huang X, Ye Z, Dowey SN, Resar LM, Zou C, Zhang YA, Tong J, Cheng L. Cell Res. 2011 Mar;21(3):518-29. doi: 10.1038/cr.2011.12. Epub 2011 Jan 18. PubMed 21243013.
Backbone
  Vector backbone: pcDNA3.1
  Backbone manufacturer: Invitrogen
  Backbone size w/o insert (bp): 5428
  Vector type: Mammalian Expression
  Selectable markers: Hygromycin
Growth in bacteria
  Bacterial resistance: Ampicillin, 100 μg/mL
  Growth temperature: 37°C
  Growth strain: DH5alpha
  Copy number: High Copy
Gene/Insert
  Gene/Insert name: Nanog
  Species: H. sapiens (human)
  Insert size (bp): 918
  Entrez Gene: NANOG
  Promoter: CMV
  Cloning method: Restriction Enzyme; 5′ cloning site unknown (unknown if destroyed); 3′ cloning site unknown (unknown if destroyed)
  Sequencing primers: 5′ CMV-F; 3′ BGH-rev
Terms and licenses: Academic/Nonprofit Terms; Industry Terms: Not Available to Industry
How to cite: pCDNA3.1-Nanog was a gift from Linzhao Cheng (Addgene plasmid # 28221 ; http://n2t.net/addgene:28221 ; RRID:Addgene_28221)
