>Addgene plasmid #28221 | pCDNA3.1-Nanog | addgene partial sequence | sequence record 34573 | 28221 with CMV-F
TAGCGAGCTCTCTGGCTACTAGAGAACCCACTGCTTACTGGCTTATCGAAATTAATACGACTCACTATAG
GGAGACCCAAGCTGGCTAGCGTTTAAACGGGCCCTCTAGTAACGGCCGCCAGTGTGCTGGAATTCGCCCT
TGTGGATCCATGAGTGTGGATCCAGCTTGTCCCCAAAGCTTGCCTTGCTTTGAAGCATCCGACTGTAAAG
AATCTTCACCTATGCCTGTGATTTGTGGGCCTGAAGAAAACTATCCATCCTTGCAAATGTCTTCTGCTGA
GATGCCTCACACGGAGACTGTCTCTCCTCTTCCCTCCTCCATGGATCTGCTTATTCAGGACAGCCCTGAT
TCTTCCACCAGTCCCAAAGGCAAACAACCCACTTCTGCAGAGAATAGTGTCGCAAAAAAGGAAGACAAGG
TCCCAGTCAAGAAACAGAAGACCAGAACTGTGTTCTCTTCCACCCAGCTGTGTGTACTCAATGATAGATT
TCAGAGACAGAAATACCTCAGCCTCCAGCAGATGCAAGAACTCTCCAACATCCTGAACCTCAGCTACAAA
CAGGTGAAGACCTGGTTCCAGAACCAGAGAATGAAATCTAAGAGGTGGCAGAAAAACAACTGGCCGAAGA
ATAGCAATGGTGTGACGCAGAAGGCCTCAGCACCTACCTACCCCAGCCTCTACTCTTCCTACCACCAGGG
ATGCCTGGTGAACCCGACTGGGAACCTTCCAATGTGGAGCAACCAGACCTGGAAG
